>Addgene plasmid #42556 | YAP1-Y357F-V5 in pLX304 | addgene partial sequence | sequence record 59106 | WPRE-R 5'-CATAGCGTAAAAGGAGCAACA-3'
AATTTTGTAATCCAGAGGTTGATTGTCGACTTAACGCGCCACCGGTTAGCGCTAGCTCATTACTACGTAG
AATCGAGACCGAGGAGAGGGTTAGGGATAGGCTTACCAACCACTTTGTACAAGAAAGTTGGGGGTGGTAA
CCATGTAAGAAAGCTTTCTTTATCTAGCTTGGTGGCAGCCAAAACAGACTCCATGTCATTAAGGATGTCA
GAACTCAAAGCTTCCTGCAGACTTGGCATCAGCTCCTCTCCTTCTATGTTCATTCCATCTCCTTCCAGTG
TTCCAAGGTCCACATTTGTCCCAGGAATGGCTTCAAGGTAGTCTGGGAAACGGTTCTGCTGTGAGGGCAG
GGTGCTTTGGTTGATAGTATCACCTGTATCCATCTCATCCACACTGTTCAGGAAGTCATCTGGGGTTCGA
GGGACACTGAAGCTGCTCATGCTTAGTCCACTGTCTGTACTCTCATCTCGAGAGTGATAGGTGCCACTGT
TAAGGAAAGGATCTGAGCTATTGGTCGTCATTGTTCTCAATTCCTGAGACATCCCGGGAGAAGACACTGG
ATTTTGAGTCCCACCATCCTGCTCCAGTGTTGGTAACTGGCTACGCAGGGCTAACTCCTGTGGCCTCACC
TGCCGAAGCAGTTCTTGCTGTTTCAGCCGCAGCCTCTCCTTCTCCATCTGCAGTTGCTGCAGTCGCATCT
GTTGCTGCTGGTTGGAGTTGCTGCCACCCATGACGCCTCCCTGTGGGCTCTGGGGAGCCAGGGGTGGTGG
CTGTTTCACTGGAGCACTCTGACTGATTCTCTGGTTCATGGCTGAAGCCGAGTTCATCATATTCTGCTGC
ACTGGTGGACTGGTGGGGGCTGTGACGTTCATCTGGGACAGCAT
