[The description below was written by a language model from this plasmid's Addgene catalogue record.]
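Description:
YAP1-Y357F-V5 in pLX304 is a lentiviral mammalian expression plasmid carrying a point-mutant form of human YAP1 (Yes-associated protein 1), a transcriptional co-activator. The backbone is pLX304, a Gateway-compatible lentiviral destination vector of roughly 9.4 kb without insert, and the open reading frame was introduced by Gateway recombination. The plasmid is propagated in E. coli under ampicillin selection, while blasticidin resistance allows selection of transduced or transfected mammalian cells. The record gives no feature table, so the origin of replication, the LTRs and packaging elements, and the promoter driving the blasticidin marker are not itemised. The use of a WPRE-directed reverse sequencing primer indicates that a woodchuck hepatitis virus post-transcriptional regulatory element, which generally enhances transcript stability and expression, lies downstream of the insert.

Expression of the insert is driven by the CMV promoter, giving strong constitutive transcription in most mammalian cell types. The protein carries a C-terminal V5 epitope tag, which permits detection or immunoprecipitation with anti-V5 antibodies and helps distinguish it from endogenous YAP1. The insert carries the Y357F substitution, replacing a tyrosine with phenylalanine, a change that removes the hydroxyl group and therefore prevents phosphorylation at that position. Such a mutant is typically compared with wild-type YAP1 to test whether tyrosine phosphorylation at this site is needed for function. The associated publication concerns the requirement for a YAP1 transcriptional complex in the survival and tumorigenesis of beta-catenin-driven cancers, so the construct is suited to stable expression or rescue experiments in that setting, although the record does not spell out the specific experiments.
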