Addgene plasmid #42556: YAP1-Y357F-V5 in pLX304
Depositing lab: William Hahn. Depositing organization: Dana-Farber Cancer Institute. Publication: beta-Catenin-Driven Cancers Require a YAP1 Transcriptional Complex for Survival and Tumorigenesis. Rosenbluh J, Nijhawan D, Cox AG, Li X, Neal JT, Schafer EJ, Zack TI, Wang X, Tsherniak A, Schinzel AC, Shao DD, Schumacher SE, Weir BA, Vazquez F, Cowley GS, Root DE, Mesirov JP, Beroukhim R, Kuo CJ, Goessling W, Hahn WC. Cell. 2012 Dec 21;151(7):1457-73. doi: 10.1016/j.cell.2012.11.026. Epub 2012 Dec 13. PubMed 23245941.
Backbone
  Vector backbone: pLX304
  Backbone size w/o insert (bp): 9377
  Vector type: Mammalian Expression, Lentiviral
  Selectable markers: Blasticidin
Growth in bacteria
  Bacterial resistance: Ampicillin, 100 μg/mL
  Growth temperature: 37°C
  Growth strain: DH5alpha
  Copy number: Unknown
Gene/Insert
  Gene/Insert name: YAP1 (alt name: Yes-associated protein 1)
  Species: H. sapiens (human)
  Mutation: Y357F
  GenBank ID: NM_001282098.1
  Entrez Gene: YAP1 (a.k.a. COB1, YAP, YAP-1, YAP2, YAP65, YKI)
  Promoter: CMV
  Tag / fusion protein: V5 (C terminal on insert)
  Cloning method: Gateway Cloning
  Sequencing primers: 5′ CMV-F; 3′ WPRE-R
Terms and licenses: Academic/Nonprofit Terms; Industry Terms: Not Available to Industry
How to cite: YAP1-Y357F-V5 in pLX304 was a gift from William Hahn (Addgene plasmid # 42556 ; http://n2t.net/addgene:42556 ; RRID:Addgene_42556)
